>Addgene plasmid #120543 | dFP-mini | addgene full sequence | sequence record 234163 | Addgene NGS Result
CCGGTGATGCCGGCCACGATGCGTCCGGCGTAGAGGATCGAGATCTCGATCCCGCGAAATTAATACGACT
CACTATAGGGGAATTGTGAGCGGATAACAATTCCCCTCTAGAAATAATTTTGTTTAACTTTAAGAAGGAG
ATATACCATGGGCAGCAGCCATCATCATCATCATCACGGCGGCGACGGCGAGAACTTGTATTTTCAAGCT
AGCGGATCCATGGGGGAAATCTGGAAGTCACATGAAGATGCTTTGCAGAAGTTTGAGGAAGCCTTGAACC
TAGGGGGGTCCGGCGGCGATGCGTTACGCAAGTTCGAGGAGGCCTTGAAACGTTTTGAAGATTTGAAACA
GAAGGGTGGCTGTGGACGTATCTGGAAAGAGCATGAAGATGCGCATCAAAAGTTTGAGGAGGCTCTTAAT
CTAGGAGGTTCTGGTGGCGATGCCCTTCGTAAATTTGAGGAAGCATTGAAGCGTCACGAGGATCGCAAGC
AAAAGTGATAAGAATTCCTCGAGGCTGCTAACAAAGCCCGAAAGGAAGCTGAGTTGGCTGCTGCCACCGC
TGAGCAATAACTAGCATAACCCCTTGGGGCCTCTAAACGGGTCTTGAGGGGTTTTTTGCTGAAAGGAGGA
ACTATATCCGGATATCCCGCAAGAGGCCCGGCAGTACCGGCATAACCAAGCCTATGCCTACAGCATCCAG
GGTGACGGTGCCGAGGATGACGATGAGCGCATTGTTAGATTTCATACACGGTGCCTGACTGCGTTAGCAA
TTTAACTGTGATAAACTACCGCATTAAAGCTTATCGATGATAAGCTGTCAAACATGAGAATTCTTGAAGA
CGAAAGGGCCTCGTGATACGCCTATTTTTATAGGTTAATGTCATGATAATAATGGTTTCTTAGACGTCAG
GTGGCACTTTTCGGGGAAATGTGCGCGGAACCCCTATTTGTTTATTTTTCTAAATACATTCAAATATGTA
TCCGCTCATGAGACAATAACCCTGATAAATGCTTCAATAATATTGAAAAAGGAAGAGTATGAGTATTCAA
CATTTCCGTGTCGCCCTTATTCCCTTTTTTGCGGCATTTTGCCTTCCTGTTTTTGCTCACCCAGAAACGC
TGGTGAAAGTAAAAGATGCTGAAGATCAGTTGGGTGCACGAGTGGGTTACATCGAACTGGATCTCAACAG
CGGTAAGATCCTTGAGAGTTTTCGCCCCGAAGAACGTTTTCCAATGATGAGCACTTTTAAAGTTCTGCTA
TGTGGCGCGGTATTATCCCGTGTTGACGCCGGGCAAGAGCAACTCGGTCGCCGCATACACTATTCTCAGA
ATGACTTGGTTGAGTACTCACCAGTCACAGAAAAGCATCTTACGGATGGCATGACAGTAAGAGAATTATG
CAGTGCTGCCATAACCATGAGTGATAACACTGCGGCCAACTTACTTCTGACAACGATCGGAGGACCGAAG
GAGCTAACCGCTTTTTTGCACAACATGGGGGATCATGTAACTCGCCTTGATCGTTGGGAACCGGAGCTGA
ATGAAGCCATACCAAACGACGAGCGTGACACCACGATGCCTGCAGCAATGGCAACAACGTTGCGCAAACT
ATTAACTGGCGAACTACTTACTCTAGCTTCCCGGCAACAATTAATAGACTGGATGGAGGCGGATAAAGTT
GCAGGACCACTTCTGCGCTCGGCCCTTCCGGCTGGCTGGTTTATTGCTGATAAATCTGGAGCCGGTGAGC
GTGGGTCTCGCGGTATCATTGCAGCACTGGGGCCAGATGGTAAGCCCTCCCGTATCGTAGTTATCTACAC
GACGGGGAGTCAGGCAACTATGGATGAACGAAATAGACAGATCGCTGAGATAGGTGCCTCACTGATTAAG
CATTGGTAACTGTCAGACCAAGTTTACTCATATATACTTTAGATTGATTTAAAACTTCATTTTTAATTTA
AAAGGATCTAGGTGAAGATCCTTTTTGATAATCTCATGACCAAAATCCCTTAACGTGAGTTTTCGTTCCA
CTGAGCGTCAGACCCCGTAGAAAAGATCAAAGGATCTTCTTGAGATCCTTTTTTTCTGCGCGTAATCTGC
TGCTTGCAAACAAAAAAACCACCGCTACCAGCGGTGGTTTGTTTGCCGGATCAAGAGCTACCAACTCTTT
TTCCGAAGGTAACTGGCTTCAGCAGAGCGCAGATACCAAATACTGTCCTTCTAGTGTAGCCGTAGTTAGG
CCACCACTTCAAGAACTCTGTAGCACCGCCTACATACCTCGCTCTGCTAATCCTGTTACCAGTGGCTGCT
GCCAGTGGCGATAAGTCGTGTCTTACCGGGTTGGACTCAAGACGATAGTTACCGGATAAGGCGCAGCGGT
CGGGCTGAACGGGGGGTTCGTGCACACAGCCCAGCTTGGAGCGAACGACCTACACCGAACTGAGATACCT
ACAGCGTGAGCTATGAGAAAGCGCCACGCTTCCCGAAGGGAGAAAGGCGGACAGGTATCCGGTAAGCGGC
AGGGTCGGAACAGGAGAGCGCACGAGGGAGCTTCCAGGGGGAAACGCCTGGTATCTTTATAGTCCTGTCG
GGTTTCGCCACCTCTGACTTGAGCGTCGATTTTTGTGATGCTCGTCAGGGGGGCGGAGCCTATGGAAAAA
CGCCAGCAACGCGGCCTTTTTACGGTTCCTGGCCTTTTGCTGGCCTTTTGCTCACATGTTCTTTCCTGCG
TTATCCCCTGATTCTGTGGATAACCGTATTACCGCCTTTGAGTGAGCTGATACCGCTCGCCGCAGCCGAA
CGACCGAGCGCAGCGAGTCAGTGAGCGAGGAAGCGGAAGAGCGCCTGATGCGGTATTTTCTCCTTACGCA
TCTGTGCGGTATTTCACACCGCAATGGTGCACTCTCAGTACAATCTGCTCTGATGCCGCATAGTTAAGCC
AGTATACACTCCGCTATCGCTACGTGACTGGGTCATGGCTGCGCCCCGACACCCGCCAACACCCGCTGAC
GCGCCCTGACGGGCTTGTCTGCTCCCGGCATCCGCTTACAGACAAGCTGTGACCGTCTCCGGGAGCTGCA
TGTGTCAGAGGTTTTCACCGTCATCACCGAAACGCGCGAGGCAGCTGCGGTAAAGCTCATCAGCGTGGTC
GTGAAGCGATTCACAGATGTCTGCCTGTTCATCCGCGTCCAGCTCGTTGAGTTTCTCCAGAAGCGTTAAT
GTCTGGCTTCTGATAAAGCGGGCCATGTTAAGGGCGGTTTTTTCCTGTTTGGTCACTGATGCCTCCGTGT
AAGGGGGATTTCTGTTCATGGGGGTAATGATACCGATGAAACGAGAGAGGATGCTCACGATACGGGTTAC
TGATGATGAACATGCCCGGTTACTGGAACGTTGTGAGGGTAAACAACTGGCGGTATGGATGCGGCGGGAC
CAGAGAAAAATCACTCAGGGTCAATGCCAGCGCTTCGTTAATACAGATGTAGGTGTTCCACAGGGTAGCC
AGCAGCATCCTGCGATGCAGATCCGGAACATAATGGTGCAGGGCGCTGACTTCCGCGTTTCCAGACTTTA
CGAAACACGGAAACCGAAGACCATTCATGTTGTTGCTCAGGTCGCAGACGTTTTGCAGCAGCAGTCGCTT
CACGTTCGCTCGCGTATCGGTGATTCATTCTGCTAACCAGTAAGGCAACCCCGCCAGCCTAGCCGGGTCC
TCAACGACAGGAGCACGATCATGCGCACCCGTGGCCAGGACCCAACGCTGCCCGAGATGCGCCGCGTGCG
GCTGCTGGAGATGGCGGACGCGATGGATATGTTCTGCCAAGGGTTGGTTTGCGCATTCACAGTTCTCCGC
AAGAATTGATTGGCTCCAATTCTTGGAGTGGTGAATCCGTTAGCGAGGTGCCGCCGGCTTCCATTCAGGT
CGAGGTGGCCCGGCTCCATGCACCGCGACGCAACGCGGGGAGGCAGACAAGGTATAGGGCGGCGCCTACA
ATCCATGCCAACCCGTTCCATGTGCTCGCCGAGGCGGCATAAATCGCCGTGACGATCAGCGGTCCAATGA
TCGAAGTTAGGCTGGTAAGAGCCGCGAGCGATCCTTGAAGCTGTCCCTGATGGTCGTCATCTACCTGCCT
GGACAGCATGGCCTGCAACGCGGGCATCCCGATGCCGCCGGAAGCGAGAAGAATCATAATGGGGAAGGCC
ATCCAGCCTCGCGTCGCGAACGCCAGCAAGACGTAGCCCAGCGCGTCGGCCGCCATGCCGGCGATAATGG
CCTGCTTCTCGCCGAAACGTTTGGTGGCGGGACCAGTGACGAAGGCTTGAGCGAGGGCGTGCAAGATTCC
GAATACCGCAAGCGACAGGCCGATCATCGTCGCGCTCCAGCGAAAGCGGTCCTCGCCGAAAATGACCCAG
AGCGCTGCCGGCACCTGTCCTACGAGTTGCATGATAAAGAAGACAGTCATAAGTGCGGCGACGATAGTCA
TGCCCCGCGCCCACCGGAAGGAGCTGACTGGGTTGAAGGCTCTCAAGGGCATCGGTCGAGATCCCGGTGC
CTAATGAGTGAGCTAACTTACATTAATTGCGTTGCGCTCACTGCCCGCTTTCCAGTCGGGAAACCTGTCG
TGCCAGCTGCATTAATGAATCGGCCAACGCGCGGGGAGAGGCGGTTTGCGTATTGGGCGCCAGGGTGGTT
TTTCTTTTCACCAGTGAGACGGGCAACAGCTGATTGCCCTTCACCGCCTGGCCCTGAGAGAGTTGCAGCA
AGCGGTCCACGCTGGTTTGCCCCAGCAGGCGAAAATCCTGTTTGATGGTGGTTAACGGCGGGATATAACA
TGAGCTGTCTTCGGTATCGTCGTATCCCACTACCGAGATATCCGCACCAACGCGCAGCCCGGACTCGGTA
ATGGCGCGCATTGCGCCCAGCGCCATCTGATCGTTGGCAACCAGCATCGCAGTGGGAACGATGCCCTCAT
TCAGCATTTGCATGGTTTGTTGAAAACCGGACATGGCACTCCAGTCGCCTTCCCGTTCCGCTATCGGCTG
AATTTGATTGCGAGTGAGATATTTATGCCAGCCAGCCAGACGCAGACGCGCCGAGACAGAACTTAATGGG
CCCGCTAACAGCGCGATTTGCTGGTGACCCAATGCGACCAGATGCTCCACGCCCAGTCGCGTACCGTCTT
CATGGGAGAAAATAATACTGTTGATGGGTGTCTGGTCAGAGACATCAAGAAATAACGCCGGAACATTAGT
GCAGGCAGCTTCCACAGCAATGGCATCCTGGTCATCCAGCGGATAGTTAATGATCAGCCCACTGACGCGT
TGCGCGAGAAGATTGTGCACCGCCGCTTTACAGGCTTCGACGCCGCTTCGTTCTACCATCGACACCACCA
CGCTGGCACCCAGTTGATCGGCGCGAGATTTAATCGCCGCGACAATTTGCGACGGCGCGTGCAGGGCCAG
ACTGGAGGTGGCAACGCCAATCAGCAACGACTGTTTGCCCGCCAGTTGTTGTGCCACGCGGTTGGGAATG
TAATTCAGCTCCGCCATCGCCGCTTCCACTTTTTCCCGCGTTTTCGCAGAAACGTGGCTGGCCTGGTTCA
CCACGCGGGAAACGGTCTGATAAGAGACACCGGCATACTCTGCGACATCGTATAACGTTACTGGTTTCAC
ATTCACCACCCTGAATTGACTCTCTTCCGGGCGCTATCATGCCATACCGCGAAAGGTTTTGCGCCATTCG
ATGGTGTCCGGGATCTCGACGCTCTCCCTTATGCGACTCCTGCATTAGGAAGCAGCCCAGTAGTAGGTTG
AGGCCGTTGAGCACCGCCGCCGCAAGGAATGGTGCATGCAAGGAGATGGCGCCCAACAGTCCCCCGGCCA
CGGGGCCTGCCACCATACCCACGCCGAAACAAGCGCTCATGAGCCCGAAGTGGCGAGCCCGATCTTCCCC
ATCGGTGATGTCGGCGATATAGGCGCCAGCAACCGCACCTGTGGCG
Features (pLannotate 1.2.2; 19 found; start..end, strand, type, name):
     61..79      +  promoter       T7 promoter: promoter for bacteriophage T7 RNA polymerase
     80..104     +  protein_bind   lac operator: The lac repressor binds to the lac operator to inhibit transcription in E. coli. This inhibition can be relieved by adding lactose or isopropyl-β-D-thiogalactopyranoside (IPTG). lac repressor encoded by lacI
    119..141     +  RBS            RBS: efficient ribosome binding site from bacteriophage T7 gene 10 (Olins and Rangwala, 1989)
    160..176     +  CDS            capTEV™ (fragment): composite tag for in vivo biotinylation, TEV protease cleavage, and 6xHis tagging
    514..563     +  CDS            SET1 (fragment): solubility-enhancement tag derived from T7 phage gene 10B
    571..618     +  terminator     T7 terminator: transcription terminator for bacteriophage T7 RNA polymerase
    641..745     -  CDS            TcR (fragment): tetracycline efflux protein; tet; confers resistance to tetracycline
    793..821     -  promoter       tet promoter: E. coli promoter for tetracycline efflux protein gene
    934..1038    +  promoter       AmpR promoter: bla
   1039..1899    +  CDS            AmpR: β-lactamase; bla; confers resistance to ampicillin, carbenicillin, and related antibiotics
   2070..2658    +  rep_origin     ori: high-copy-number ColE1/pMB1/pBR322/pUC origin of replication
   2844..2983    -  misc_feature   bom: basis of mobility region from pBR322
   3085..3276    -  CDS            rop: Rop protein, which maintains plasmids at low copy number; rop
   3293..3673    +  CDS            YPB1_ECOLX: Protein predicted: Swiss-Prot protein existence level 4. From Escherichia coli.
   3915..4539    -  CDS            TcR (fragment): tetracycline efflux protein; tet; confers resistance to tetracycline
   4554..4575    -  protein_bind   CAP binding site: CAP binding activates transcription in the presence of cAMP. E. coli catabolite activator protein
   4588..5670    -  CDS            lacI: lac repressor; lacI; The lac repressor binds to the lac operator to inhibit transcription in E. coli. This inhibition can be relieved by adding lactose or isopropyl-β-D-thiogalactopyranoside (IPTG).
   5671..5748    -  promoter       lacI promoter: lacI
   5756..39      -  CDS            TcR (fragment) (across the origin): tetracycline efflux protein; tet; confers resistance to tetracycline
