[The description below was written by a language model from this plasmid's Addgene catalogue record and pLannotate feature annotations shown in this document.]
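Description:
dFP-mini is a bacterial expression plasmid built on the pET15b backbone, about 6 kb in total, for producing a compact, de novo-designed biliverdin-binding protein in E. coli. The 282 bp synthetic insert encodes dFP-mini, a roughly 10 kDa protein described as fluorescence-activating, meaning that fluorescence arises when it binds the biliverdin chromophore. The coding sequence carries an N-terminal 6xHis tag followed by a TEV protease cleavage site, allowing metal-affinity purification and subsequent removal of the tag. The automated annotation detects only a short tag-like fragment at the start of the open reading frame and does not annotate the synthetic insert itself, as expected for a designed sequence. A short "SET1" fragment called just upstream of the terminator is most likely residual pET vector sequence rather than a deliberate solubility tag.

Expression follows the standard pET arrangement: a T7 promoter with an adjacent lac operator, the strong T7 gene 10 ribosome binding site, and a downstream T7 terminator. The plasmid also carries lacI under its own promoter, so the repressor keeps transcription off until IPTG or lactose is added. Expression therefore requires a host that supplies T7 RNA polymerase. Propagation relies on a pBR322-type ColE1 origin accompanied by the bom region and the rop gene. The catalogue lists the plasmid as high copy, although rop normally moderates copy number. Selection is by ampicillin through the β-lactamase gene. The scattered tetracycline-resistance fragments are nonfunctional remnants of the pBR322 ancestry. The construct is suited to recombinant production and purification of dFP-mini for studying designed biliverdin-binding fluorescent proteins.
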