Addgene plasmid #120543: dFP-mini
Purpose: Expresses dFP biliverdin-binding fluorescence-activating mini 10 KDa protein in bacteria.
Depositing lab: Brian Chow. Depositing organization: University of Pennsylvania. Publication: Rational Construction of Compact de Novo-Designed Biliverdin-Binding Proteins. Sheehan MM, Magaraci MS, Kuznetsov IA, Mancini JA, Kodali G, Moser CC, Dutton PL, Chow BY. Biochemistry. 2018 Nov 28. doi: 10.1021/acs.biochem.8b01076. PubMed 30468389.
Backbone
  Vector backbone: pET15b
  Backbone manufacturer: Genscript
  Backbone size w/o insert (bp): 5645
  Total vector size (bp): 5999
  Vector type: Bacterial Expression
Growth in bacteria
  Bacterial resistance: Ampicillin, 100 μg/mL
  Growth temperature: 37°C
  Growth strain: DH5alpha
  Copy number: High Copy
Gene/Insert
  Gene/Insert name: de novo fluorescence-activating protein mini (dFP-mini) (alt names: dFP-mini; mini)
  Species: Synthetic
  Insert size (bp): 282
  Promoter: T7
  Tag / fusion protein: 6xHis - TEV cleavage (N terminal on insert)
  Cloning method: Restriction Enzyme; 5′ cloning site NcoI, BamHI, NheI (not destroyed); 3′ cloning site EcoRI, XhoI (not destroyed)
  Sequencing primers: 5′ T7; 3′ T7 Reverse
Terms and licenses: Academic/Nonprofit Terms; Industry Terms: Not Available to Industry
How to cite: dFP-mini was a gift from Brian Chow (Addgene plasmid # 120543 ; http://n2t.net/addgene:120543 ; RRID:Addgene_120543)
